>Addgene plasmid #83522 | pTCW002 | depositor full sequence | sequence record 168904 | pTCW002 sequence 6535 bps
TCGCGCGTTTCGGTGATGACGGTGAAAACCTCTGACACATGCAGCTCCCGGAGACGGTCACAGCTTGTCT
GTAAGCGGATGCCGGGAGCAGACAAGCCCGTCAGGGCGCGTCAGCGGGTGTTGGCGGGTGTCGGGGCTGG
CTTAACTATGCGGCATCAGAGCAGATTGTACTGAGAGTGCACCATACCACAGCTTTTCAATTCAATTCAT
CATTTTTTTTTTATTCTTTTTTTTGATTTCGGTTTCTTTGAAATTTTTTTGATTCGGTAATCTCCGAACA
GAAGGAAGAACGAAGGAAGGAGCACAGACTTAGATTGGTATATATACGCATATGTAGTGTTGAAGAAACA
TGAAATTGCCCAGTATTCTTAACCCAACTGCACAGAACAAAAACCTGCAGGAAACGAAGATAAATCATGT
CGAAAGCTACATATAAGGAACGTGCTGCTACTCATCCTAGTCCTGTTGCTGCCAAGCTATTTAATATCAT
GCACGAAAAGCAAACAAACTTGTGTGCTTCATTGGATGTTCGTACCACCAAGGAATTACTGGAGTTAGTT
GAAGCATTAGGTCCCAAAATTTGTTTACTAAAAACACATGTGGATATCTTGACTGATTTTTCCATGGAGG
GCACAGTTAAGCCGCTAAAGGCATTATCCGCCAAGTACAATTTTTTACTCTTCGAAGACAGAAAATTTGC
TGACATTGGTAATACAGTCAAATTGCAGTACTCTGCGGGTGTATACAGAATAGCAGAATGGGCAGACATT
ACGAATGCACACGGTGTGGTGGGCCCAGGTATTGTTAGCGGTTTGAAGCAGGCGGCAGAAGAAGTAACAA
AGGAACCTAGAGGCCTTTTGATGTTAGCAGAATTGTCATGCAAGGGCTCCCTATCTACTGGAGAATATAC
TAAGGGTACTGTTGACATTGCGAAGAGCGACAAAGATTTTGTTATCGGCTTTATTGCTCAAAGAGACATG
GGTGGAAGAGATGAAGGTTACGATTGGTTGATTATGACACCCGGTGTGGGTTTAGATGACAAGGGAGACG
CATTGGGTCAACAGTATAGAACCGTGGATGATGTGGTCTCTACAGGATCTGACATTATTATTGTTGGAAG
AGGACTATTTGCAAAGGGAAGGGATGCTAAGGTAGAGGGTGAACGTTACAGAAAAGCAGGCTGGGAAGCA
TATTTGAGAAGATGCGGCCAGCAAAACTAAAAAACTGTATTATAAGTAAATGCATGTATACTAAACTCAC
AAATTAGAGCTTCAATTTAATTATATCAGTTATTACCCTATGCGGTGTGAAATACCGCACAGATGCGTAA
GGAGAAAATACCGCATCAGGAAATTGTAAACGTTAATATTTTGTTAAAATTCGCGTTAAATTTTTGTTAA
ATCAGCTCATTTTTTAACCAATAGGCCGAAATCGGCAAAATCCCTTATAAATCAAAAGAATAGACCGAGA
TAGGGT
[37 nt withheld, positions 1477-1513]
AAAGAACGTGGACTCCAACGTCAAAGG
[49 nt withheld, positions 1541-1589]
T
[91 nt withheld, positions 1591-1681]
G
[124 nt withheld, positions 1683-1806]
CGCGCCATTCGCCATTCAGGCTGCGCAACTGTTGGGAAGGGCGATCGGTGCGGGCCTCTTCGCTATTACG
CCAGCTGGCGAAAGGGGGATGTGCTGCAAGGCGATTAAGTTGGGTAACGCCAGGGTTTTCCCAGTCACGA
CGTTGTAAAACGACGGCCAGTGAGCGCGCGTAATACGACTCACTATAGGGCGAATTGGGTACCGGGCCCC
CCCTCGAGATCAACAACAGGGTCAGCAGCAGCAACAAGGCCACTCCAGTTCATTCTCAGCTTTGGCTTCC
ATGGCAAGTTCCTACCTGGGCAATAACTCCAATTCAAATTCGAGTTATGGGGGCCAGCAACAGGCTAATG
AGTATGGTAGACCGCAACAGAATGGTCAACAGCAATCCAATGAGTACGGAAGACCGCAATACGGCGGAAA
CCAGAACTCCAATGGACAGCACGAATCCTTCAATTTTTCTGGCAACTTTTCTCAACAGAACAATAACGGC
AACCAGAGCCGCTACTGAACGATGATTCAGTTCGCCTTCTATCCTTTGTTTACGTATTTGTTTATATATA
TAACTTTATTTTTTTTTATTAATTGGGCTGCAAGACAATTTTGTTGTCAGTGATGCCTCAATCCTTCTTT
TGCTTCCATATTTACCATGTGGACCCTTTCAAAACAGAGTTGTATCTCTGCAGGATGCCCTTTTTGACGT
ATTGAATGGCATAATTGCACTGTCACTTTTCGCGCTGTCTCATTTTGGTGCGATGATGAAACAAACATGA
AACGTCTGTAATTTGAAACAAATAACGTAATTCTCGGGATTGGTTTTATTTAAATGACAATGTAAGAGTG
GCTTTGTAAGGTATGTGTTGCTCTTAAAATATTTGGATACGACATCCTTTATCTTTTTTCCTTTAAGAGC
AGGATATAAGCCATCAAGTTTCTGAAAATCAAAGAATTCATGTCTAAAGGTGAAGAATTATTCACTGGTG
TTGTCCCAATTTTGGTTGAATTAGATGGTGATGTTAATGGTCACAAATTTTCTGTCTCCGGTGAAGGTGA
AGGTGATGCTACTTACGGTAAATTGACCTTAAAATTTATTTGTACTACTGGTAAATTGCCAGTTCCATGG
CCAACCTTAGTCACTACTTTCGGTTATGGTGTTCAATGTTTTGCGAGATACCCAGATCATATGAAACAAC
ATGACTTTTTCAAGTCTGCCATGCCAGAAGGTTATGTTCAAGAAAGAACTATTTTTTTCAAAGATGACGG
TAACTACAAGACCAGAGCTGAAGTCAAGTTTGAAGGTGATACCTTAGTTAATAGAATCGAATTAAAAGGT
ATTGATTTTAAAGAAGATGGTAACATTTTAGGTCACAAATTGGAATACAACTATAACTCTCACAATGTTT
ACATCATGGCTGACAAACAAAAGAATGGTATCAAAGTTAACTTCAAAATTAGACACAACATTGAAGATGG
TTCTGTTCAATTAGCTGACCATTATCAACAAAATACTCCAATTGGTGATGGTCCAGTCTTGTTACCAGAC
AACCATTACTTATCCACTCAATCTGCCTTATCCAAAGATCCAAACGAAAAGAGAGACCACATGGTCTTGT
TAGAATTTGTTACTGCTGCTGGTATTACCCATGGTATGGATGAATTGTACAAAGCATCCAACTTGAACAT
TTCGAGAAAGCTTACCATATCAACCCCATCATGCTCTTTCGAAAATTCAAATAGCACATCCATTCCTTCG
CCCGCTTCCTCATCTCAAAGCCACACTCCAATGAGAAACATGAGCTCACTCTCTGATAACAGCGTTTTCA
GCCGGAATATGGAACAATCATCACCAATCACTCCAAGTATGTACCAATTTGGTCAGCAGCAGTCAAACAG
TATATGTGGTAGCACCGTTAGTGTGAATAGTCTGGTGAATACAAATAACAAACAAAGGATCTACGAACAA
ATCACGGGTCCTAACAGCAATAACGCAACCAATGATTATATTGATTTGCTAAACCTAAATGAGTCTAACA
AGGAAAACCAAAATCCCGCAACGGCGCATTACCTCAATGGGGGCCCACCCAAGACAAGCTTCATTAACCA
TGGAATGTTCCCCTCGCCAACTGGGACCATAAATAGCGGTAAATCTAGCAGTGCCTCATCTTTAATTTCT
TTTGGTATGGGCAATACCCAAGTAATATAGGGCGCGCCACTTCTAAATAAGCGAATTTCTTATGATTTAT
GATTTTTATTATTAAATAAGTTATAAAAAAAATAAGTGTATACAAATTTTAAAGTGACTCTTAGGTTTTA
AAACGAAAATTCTTATTCTTGAGTAACTCTTTCCTGTAGGTCAGGTTGCTTTCTCAGGTATAGTATGAGG
TCGCTCTTATTGACCACACCTCTACCGGCAGATCGGATCCACTAGTTCTAGAGCGGCCGCCACCGCGGTG
GAGCTCCAGCTTTTGTTCCCTTTAGTGAGGGTTAATTGCGCGCTTGGCGTAATCATGGTCATAGCTGTTT
CCTGTGTGAAATTGTTATCCGCTCACAATTCCACACAACATAGGAGCCGGAAGCATAAAGTGTAAAGCCT
GGGGTGCCTAATGAGTGAGGTAACTCACATTAATTGCGTTGCGCTCACTGCCCGCTTTCCAGTCGGGAAA
CCTGTCGTGCCAGCTGCATTAATGAATCGGCCAACGCGCGGGGAGAGGCGGTTTGCGTATTGGGCGCTCT
TCCGCTTCCTCGCTCACTGACTCGCTGCGCTCGGTCGTTCGGCTGCGGCGAGCGGTATCAGCTCACTCAA
AGGCGGTAATACGGTTATCCACAGAATCAGGGGATAACGCAGGAAAGAACATGTGAGCAAAAGGCCAGCA
AAAGGCCAGGAACCGTAAAAAGGCCGCGTTGCTGGCGTTTTTCCATAGGCTCCGCCCCCCTGACGAGCAT
CACAAAAATCGACGCTCAAGTCAGAGGTGGCGAAACCCGACAGGACTATAAAGATACCAGGCGTTTCCCC
CTGGAAGCTCCCTCGTGCGCTCTCCTGTTCCGACCCTGCCGCTTACCGGATACCTGTCCGCCTTTCTCCC
TTCGGGAAGCGTGGCGCTTTCTCATAGCTCACGCTGTAGGTATCTCAGTTCGGTGTAGGTCGTTCGCTCC
AAGCTGGGCTGTGTGCACGAACCCCCCGTTCAGCCCGACCGCTGCGCCTTATCCGGTAACTATCGTCTTG
AGTCCAACCCGGTAAGACACGACTTATCGCCACTGGCAGCAGCCACTGGTAACAGGATTAGCAGAGCGAG
GTATGTAGGCGGTGCTACAGAGTTCTTGAAGTGGTGGCCTAACTACGGCTACACTAGAAGGACAGTATTT
GGTATCTGCGCTCTGCTGAAGCCAGTTACCTTCGGAAAAAGAGTTGGTAGCTCTTGATCCGGCAAACAAA
CCACCGCTGGTAGCGGTGGTTTTTTTGTTTGCAAGCAGCAGATTACGCGCAGAAAAAAAGGATCTCAAGA
AGATCCTTTGATCTTTTCTACGGGGTCTGACGCTCAGTGGAACGAAAACTCACGTTAAGGGATTTTGGTC
ATGAGATTATCAAAAAGGATCTTCACCTAGATCCTTTTAAATTAAAAATGAAGTTTTAAATCAATCTAAA
GTATATATGAGTAAACTTGGTCTGACAGTTACCAATGCTTAATCAGTGAGGCACCTATCTCAGCGATCTG
TCTATTTCGTTCATCCATAGTTGCCTGACTCCCCGTCGTGTAGATAACTACGATACGGGAGGGCTTACCA
TCTGGCCCCAGTGCTGCAATGATACCGCGAGACCCACGCTCACCGGCTCCAGATTTATCAGCAATAAACC
AGCCAGCCGGAAGGGCCGAGCGCAGAAGTGGTCCTGCAACTTTATCCGCCTCCATCCAGTCTATTAATTG
TTGCCGGGAAGCTAGAGTAAGTAGTTCGCCAGTTAATAGTTTGCGCAACGTTGTTGCCATTGCTACAGGC
ATCGTGGTGTCACGCTCGTCGTTTGGTATGGCTTCATTCAGCTCCGGTTCCCAACGATCAAGGCGAGTTA
CATGATCCCCCATGTTGTGCAAAAAAGCGGTTAGCTCCTTCGGTCCTCCGATCGTTGTCAGAAGTAAGTT
GGCCGCAGTGTTATCACTCATGGTTATGGCAGCACTGCATAATTCTCTTACTGTCATGCCATCCGTAAGA
TGCTTTTCTGTGACTGGTGAGTACTCAACCAAGTCATTCTGAGAATAGTGTATGCGGCGACCGAGTTGCT
CTTGCCCGGCGTCAATACGGGATAATACCGCGCCACATAGCAGAACTTTAAAAGTGCTCATCATTGGAAA
ACGTTCTTCGGGGCGAAAACTCTCAAGGATCTTACCGCTGTTGAGATCCAGTTCGATGTAACCCACTCGT
GCACCCAACTGATCTTCAGCATCTTTTACTTTCACCAGCGTTTCTGGGTGAGCAAAAACAGGAAGGCAAA
ATGCCGCAAAAAAGGGAATAAGGGCGACACGGAAATGTTGAATACTCATACTCTTCCTTTTTCAATATTA
TTGAAGCATTTATCAGGGTTATTGTCTCATGAGCGGATACATATTTGAATGTATTTAGAAAAATAAACAA
ATAGGGGTTCCGCGCACATTTCCCCGAAAAGTGCCACCTGACGTCTAAGAAACCATTATTATCATGACAT
TAACCTATAAAAATAGGCGTATCACGAGGCCCTTTCGTC
Features (pLannotate 1.2.2; 22 found; start..end, strand, type, name):
    137..186     +  misc_feature   bom (fragment): basis of mobility region from pBR322
    201..416     +  promoter       URA3 promoter: S. cerevisiae URA3
    417..1220    +  CDS            URA3: orotidine-5'-phosphate decarboxylase, required for uracil biosynthesis; S. cerevisiae URA3; yeast auxotrophic marker, counterselectable with 5-fluoroorotic acid (5-FOA)
   1299..1350    +  misc_feature   bom (fragment): basis of mobility region from pBR322
   1351..1806    -  rep_origin     f1 ori (sequence partly withheld): f1 bacteriophage origin of replication; arrow indicates direction of (+) strand synthesis
   1814..1969    -  CDS            lacZα (fragment): LacZα fragment of β-galactosidase; lacZ fragment
   1977..1995    +  promoter       T7 promoter: promoter for bacteriophage T7 RNA polymerase
   2004..2024    -  misc_feature   MCS (fragment): pBluescript multiple cloning site
   2054..2311    +  CDS            RNQ1 (fragment): RNQ1_YEAST - Experimental evidence at protein level: Swiss-Prot protein existence level 1. Transferable epigenetic modifier which forms a prion responsible for the non-Mendelian trait [PIN+]. The native function of the soluble protein is unknown. From Saccharomyces cerevisiae (strain ATCC 204508 / S288c) (Baker's yeast).
   2756..3469    +  CDS            GFPmut3: GFPmut3 is a basic (constitutively fluorescent) green fluorescent protein published in 1996, derived from Aequorea victoria. It is reported to be a very rapidly-maturing weak dimer.
   3470..4003    +  CDS            CLN2 (fragment): CG12_YEAST - Experimental evidence at protein level: Swiss-Prot protein existence level 1. Essential for the control of the cell cycle at the G1/S (start) transition. Interacts with the CDC28 protein kinase to form MPF. From Saccharomyces cerevisiae (strain ATCC 204508 / S288c) (Baker's yeast).
   4027..4214    +  terminator     ADH1 terminator: S. cerevisiae ADH1; transcription terminator for the S. cerevisiae alcohol dehydrogenase 1 (ADH1) gene
   4221..4262    -  misc_feature   MCS (fragment): pBluescript multiple cloning site
   4275..4293    -  promoter       T3 promoter: promoter for bacteriophage T3 RNA polymerase
   4338..4354    -  protein_bind   lac operator: The lac repressor binds to the lac operator to inhibit transcription in E. coli. This inhibition can be relieved by adding lactose or isopropyl-β-D-thiogalactopyranoside (IPTG). lac repressor encoded by lacI
   4362..4392    -  promoter       lac promoter: promoter for the E. coli lac operon
   4407..4428    -  protein_bind   CAP binding site: CAP binding activates transcription in the presence of cAMP. E. coli catabolite activator protein
   4441..4533    -  CDS            lacI (fragment): lac repressor; lacI; The lac repressor binds to the lac operator to inhibit transcription in E. coli. This inhibition can be relieved by adding lactose or isopropyl-β-D-thiogalactopyranoside (IPTG).
   4716..5304    -  rep_origin     ori: high-copy-number ColE1/pMB1/pBR322/pUC origin of replication
   5475..6335    -  CDS            AmpR: β-lactamase; bla; confers resistance to ampicillin, carbenicillin, and related antibiotics
   6336..6440    -  promoter       AmpR promoter: bla
   6535..35      +  CDS            rop (fragment) (across the origin): Rop protein, which maintains plasmids at low copy number; rop
