[The description below was written by a language model from this plasmid's Addgene catalogue record and pLannotate feature annotations shown in this document.]
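Description:
pTCW002 is a yeast expression plasmid built on pRS406, an integrating-type shuttle vector of the pRS series. The feature table shows no yeast replication origin or centromere, consistent with a construct that is maintained in Saccharomyces cerevisiae by chromosomal integration. Selection in yeast relies on the URA3 marker with its own promoter, which complements uracil auxotrophy and can be counterselected with 5-FOA. In E. coli the 6.5 kb plasmid is propagated at high copy from a ColE1/pUC-type origin with ampicillin resistance (AmpR, β-lactamase). The backbone also carries an f1 phage origin and the pBluescript-derived lacZα and multiple cloning site region flanked by T7 and T3 promoters. Short bom, rop and lacI hits appear to be backbone remnants.

The payload, cloned into the multiple cloning site, is a pheromone-responsive reporter cassette. The record names the promoter as pFUS1, the promoter of the mating-pathway-induced FUS1 gene. It is not annotated as such in the feature table, but it presumably lies in the stretch upstream of the GFP coding sequence. The RNQ1 fragment annotated at the start of that stretch may be neighbouring genomic sequence carried along with the promoter, though the record does not say so. The promoter drives a yeast-enhanced GFP (annotated as GFPmut3) fused in frame at its C-terminus to a fragment of the G1 cyclin CLN2 containing its PEST degradation sequence, followed by the ADH1 terminator. The PEST region shortens the reporter's half-life, so fluorescence tracks current promoter activity rather than accumulated protein. The construct is intended for monitoring pheromone-mediated gene expression in yeast, in the context of engineered quorum sensing by cell-to-cell pheromone communication.
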