Addgene plasmid #83522: pTCW002
Purpose: pheromone mediated destablised-GFP expression in yeast
Depositing lab: Claudia Vickers. Depositing organization: University of Queensland. Publication: Engineered quorum sensing using pheromone-mediated cell-to-cell communication in Saccharomyces cerevisiae. Williams TC, Nielsen LK, Vickers CE. ACS Synth Biol. 2013 Mar 15;2(3):136-49. doi: 10.1021/sb300110b. Epub 2013 Jan 7. PubMed 23656437.
Backbone
  Vector backbone: pRS406
  Vector type: Yeast Expression
  Selectable markers: URA3
Growth in bacteria
  Bacterial resistance: Ampicillin, 100 μg/mL
  Growth temperature: 37°C
  Growth strain: DH5alpha
  Copy number: High Copy
Gene/Insert
  Gene/Insert name: pFUS1-yEGFPCLN2PEST
  Species: S. cerevisiae (budding yeast)
  Promoter: pFUS1
  Cloning method: Restriction Enzyme; 5′ cloning site unknown (unknown if destroyed); 3′ cloning site unknown (unknown if destroyed)
  Sequencing primers: 5′ M13pUC-Fwd; 3′ M13pUC-Rev
Terms and licenses: Academic/Nonprofit Terms; Industry Terms: Not Available to Industry
How to cite: pTCW002 was a gift from Claudia Vickers (Addgene plasmid # 83522 ; http://n2t.net/addgene:83522 ; RRID:Addgene_83522)
