>Addgene plasmid #83522 | pTCW002 | addgene partial sequence | sequence record 161587 | T7 5'-TAATACGACTCACTATAGGG-3'
TCGAGATCAACAACAGGGTCAGCAGCAGCAACAAGGCCACTCCAGTTCATTCTCAGCTTTGGCTTCCATG
GCAAGTTCCTACCTGGGCAATAACTCCAATTCAAATTCGAGTTATGGGGGCCAGCAACAGGCTAATGAGT
ATGGTAGACCGCAACAGAATGGTCAACAGCAATCCAATGAGTACGGAAGACCGCAATACGGCGGAAACCA
GAACTCCAATGGACAGCACGAATCCTTCAATTTTTCTGGCAACTTTTCTCAACAGAACAATAACGGCAAC
CAGAGCCGCTACTGAACGATGATTCAGTTCGCCTTCTATCCTTTGTTTACGTATTTGTTTATATATATAA
CTTTATTTTTTTTTATTAATTGGGCTGCAAGACAATTTTGTTGTCAGTGATGCCTCAATCCTTCTTTTGC
TTCCATATTTACCATGTGGACCCTTTCAAAACAGAGTTGTATCTCTGCAGGATGCCCTTTTTGACGTATT
GAATGGCATAATTGCACTGTCACTTTTCGCGCTGTCTCATTTTGGTGCGATGATGAAACAAACATGAAAC
GTCTGTAATTTGAAACAAATAACGTAATTCTCGGGATTGGTTTTATTTAAATGACAATGTAAGAGTGGCT
TTGTAAGGTATGTGTTGCTCTTAAAATATTTGGATACGACATCCTTTATCTTTTTTCCTTTAAGAGCAGG
ATATAAGCCATCAAGTTTCTGAAAATCAAAGAATTCATGTCTAAAGGTGAAGAATTATTCACTGGTGTTG
TCCCAATTTTGGTTGAATTAGATGGTGATGTTAATGGTCACAAATTTTCTGTCTCCGGTGAAGGTGAAGG
TGATGCTACTTACGGTAAATTGACCTTAAAATTTATTTGTACTACTGGTAAATTGCCAGTTCCATGGCCA
ACCTTAGTCACTACTTTCGGTTATGGTGTTCAATGTTTTGCGAGATACCCAGATCATATGAAACAACATG
ACTTTTTC
