>Addgene plasmid #83522 | pTCW002 | addgene partial sequence | sequence record 161590 | pHybLex_rev 5'-GAGTCACTTTAAAATTTGTATACAC-3'
ATCATAAATCATAAGAAATTCGCTTATTTAGAAGTGGCGCGCCCTATATTACTTGGGTATTGCCCATACC
AAAAGAAATTAAAGATGAGGCACTGCTAGATTTACCGCTATTTATGGTCCCAGTTGGCGAGGGGAACATT
CCATGGTTAATGAAGCTTGTCTTGGGTGGGCCCCCATTGAGGTAATGCGCCGTTGCGGGATTTTGGTTTT
CCTTGTTAGACTCATTTAGGTTTAGCAAATCAATATAATCATTGGTTGCGTTATTGCTGTTAGGACCCGT
GATTTGTTCGTAGATCCTTTGTTTGTTATTTGTATTCACCAGACTATTCACACTAACGGTGCTACCACAT
ATACTGTTTGACTGCTGCTGACCAAATTGGTACATACTTGGAGTGATTGGTGATGATTGTTCCATATTCC
GGCTGAAAACGCTGTTATCAGAGAGTGAGCTCATGTTTCTCATTGGAGTGTGGCTTTGAGATGAGGAAGC
GGGCGAAGGAATGGATGTGCTATTTGAATTTTCGAAAGAGCATGATGGGGTTGATATGGTAAGCTTTCTC
GAAATGTTCAAGTTGGATGCTTTGTACAATTCATCCATACCATGGGTAATACCAGCAGCAGTAACAAATT
CTAACAAGACCATGTGGTCTCTCTTTTCGTTTGGATCTTTGGATAAGGCAGATTGAGTGGATAAGTAATG
GTTGTCTGGTAACAAGACTGGACCATCACCAATTGGAGTATTTTGTTGATAATGGTCAGCTAATTGAACA
GAACCATCTTCAATGTTGTGTCTAATTTTGAAGTTAACTTTGATACCATTCTTTTGTTTGTCAGCCATGA
TGTAAACATTGTGAGAGTTATAGTTGTATTCCAATTTGTGACCTAAAATGTTACCATCTTCTTTAAAATC
AATACCTTTTAATTCGATTCTATTAACTAAGG
