>Addgene plasmid #83522 | pTCW002 | addgene partial sequence | sequence record 161592 | yGFP-R 5'-GCATCACCTTCACCTTCACC-3'
ATCACCATCTAATTCAACCAAAATTGGGACAACACCAGTGAATAATTCTTCACCTTTAGACATGAATTCT
TTGATTTTCAGAAACTTGATGGCTTATATCCTGCTCTTAAAGGAAAAAAGATAAAGGATGTCGTATCCAA
ATATTTTAAGAGCAACACATACCTTACAAAGCCACTCTTACATTGTCATTTAAATAAAACCAATCCCGAG
AATTACGTTATTTGTTTCAAATTACAGACGTTTCATGTTTGTTTCATCATCGCACCAAAATGAGACAGCG
CGAAAAGTGACAGTGCAATTATGCCATTCAATACGTCAAAAAGGGCATCCTGCAGAGATACAACTCTGTT
TTGAAAGGGTCCACATGGTAAATATGGAAGCAAAAGAAGGATTGAGGCATCACTGACAACAAAATTGTCT
TGCAGCCCAATTAATAAAAAAAAATAAAGTTATATATATAAACAAATACGTAAACAAAGGATAGAAGGCG
AACTGAATCATCGTTCAGTAGCGGCTCTGGTTGCCGTTATTGTTCTGTTGAGAAAAGTTGCCAGAAAAAT
TGAAGGATTCGTGCTGTCCATTGGAGTTCTGGTTTCCGCCGTATTGCGGTCTTCCGTACTCATTGGATTG
CTGTTGACCATTCTGTTGCGGTCTACCATACTCATTAGCCTGTTGCTGGCCCCCATAACTCGAATTTGAA
TTGGAGTTATTGCCCAGGTAGGAACTTGCCATGGAAGCCAAAGCTGAGAATGAACTGGAGTGGCCTTGTT
GCTGCTGCTGACCCTGTTGTTGATCTCGAGGGGGGGCCCGGTACCCAATTCGCCCTATAGTGAGTCGTAT
TACGCGCGCTCACTGGCCGTCGTTTTACAACGTCGTGACTGGGAAAACCCTGGCGTTACCCAACTTAATC
GCCTTGCAGCACATCCCCCTTTCGCCAGCTGGCGTAATAGCGAAGAGGCCCGCACCGATCGCCCTTCCCA
ACAGTTGCGCAGCCTGAATGGCGAATGG
